Addgene plasmid #14474: pRU1161
Depositing lab: Philip Poole. Depositing organization: University of Reading. Publication: A family of promoter probe vectors incorporating autofluorescent and chromogenic reporter proteins for studying gene expression in Gram-negative bacteria. Karunakaran R, Mauchline TH, Hosie AH, Poole PS. Microbiology. 2005 Oct . 151(Pt 10):3249-56. 10.1099/mic.0.28311-0 PubMed 16207908.
Backbone
  Vector backbone: pJP2
  Backbone size w/o insert (bp): 10568
  Vector type: Bacterial Expression
Growth in bacteria
  Bacterial resistance: Tetracycline, 10 μg/mL
  Growth temperature: 37°C
  Growth strain: DH5alpha
  Copy number: Low Copy
Gene/Insert
  Gene/Insert name: mRFP1-GusA
  Species: Aequorea
  Insert size (bp): 2511
  GenBank ID: aj851291
  Entrez Gene: uidA (a.k.a. b1617, ECK1612, gurA, gusA)
  Cloning method: Restriction Enzyme; 5′ cloning site SpeI (not destroyed); 3′ cloning site SacI (not destroyed)
  Sequencing primers: 5′ TACTCATTTTTTCTTCCTCCACTAG
Terms and licenses: Academic/Nonprofit Terms; Industry Terms: Not Available to Industry
How to cite: pRU1161 was a gift from Philip Poole (Addgene plasmid # 14474 ; http://n2t.net/addgene:14474 ; RRID:Addgene_14474)
