[The description below was written by a language model from this plasmid's Addgene catalogue record and pLannotate feature annotations shown in this document.]
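Description:
pRU1161 is a low-copy, broad-host-range promoter probe vector built on the pJP2 backbone and intended for studying gene expression in Gram-negative bacteria. The annotated 13,079 nt depositor sequence shows an IncP (RK2-type) replicon, with oriV and the trans-acting replication initiator trfA. An IncP oriT allows the plasmid to be mobilised by conjugation when transfer functions are supplied by a helper. Stable inheritance without antibiotic pressure is supported by the RK2 par region: the parD/parE antitoxin–toxin pair, which kills plasmid-free segregants, and the adjacent parA and parB partition genes. Selection listed in the record is tetracycline, provided by the tetA efflux gene with its tetR regulator. The feature table also detects an intact β-lactamase gene with its promoter, although ampicillin is not listed as a selection. Several short remnants also appear (tnpA, klaC, lacI and a CloDF13 ori fragment, plus a lac promoter/operator region distant from the reporters); these are probably leftovers of the backbone's construction.

The payload is a roughly 2.5 kb tandem reporter cassette cloned between SpeI and SacI. It consists of mRFP1, the monomeric red fluorescent derivative of DsRed, followed closely by E. coli gusA (uidA), which encodes β-glucuronidase. The catalogue gives the species as Aequorea, which does not fit mRFP1's DsRed origin. No promoter is annotated upstream of the reporters, only a fragment of a pBluescript-type multiple cloning site, consistent with a promoter probe design. A candidate regulatory fragment inserted there would drive both reporters, giving a fluorescent signal and a chromogenic or enzymatic GUS readout.
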