Features (pLannotate 1.2.2; 21 found; start..end, strand, type, name):
     92..114     -  misc_feature   MCS (fragment): pBluescript multiple cloning site
    186..863     +  CDS            mRFP1: monomeric derivative of DsRed (Campbell et al., 2002) mammalian codon-optimized
    891..2696    +  CDS            GUS: β-glucuronidase; uidA (or gusA) from E. coli
   2744..3892    -  CDS            trfA: trans-acting replication protein that binds to and activates oriV
   3940..4263    -  CDS            tnpA (fragment): TN5P_ECOLX - Also known as tnp. Experimental evidence at protein level: Swiss-Prot protein existence level 1. Mediates transposition of transposon Tn5 by a 'cut and paste' mechanism. First, the monomeric transposase binds the 19 bp inverted DNA repeats flanking the transposon. Then, dimerization of the DNA- bound transposase creates a synaptic DNA complex. After nicking of the first DNA strand, excision of the transposon proceeds through a series of intermediates. The transposase then mediates the insertion of the transposon at a new site by strand transfer. The activity of the wild- type tran
   4264..4566    -  CDS            klaC (fragment): KLAC_ECOLX - Also known as telB. Protein predicted: Swiss-Prot protein existence level 4. Belongs to the kla operon, which is associated with cryptic tellurite resistance, and IncW plasmid fertility inhibition. From Escherichia coli.
   4560..5270    -  rep_origin     oriV: incP origin of replication
   5757..6407    -  CDS            TetR: tetracycline resistance regulatory protein; tetR
   6513..7712    +  CDS            TcR: tetracycline efflux protein; tetA; confers resistance to tetracycline
   8045..8080    -  rep_origin     CloDF13 ori (fragment): Plasmids containing the CloDF13 (CDF) origin of replication can be propagated in E. coli cells that contain additional plasmids with compatible origins.
   8236..9096    -  CDS            AmpR: β-lactamase; bla; confers resistance to ampicillin, carbenicillin, and related antibiotics
   9097..9201    -  promoter       AmpR promoter: bla
   9378..9486    +  oriT           oriT: incP origin of transfer
   9573..9661    +  CDS            lacI (fragment): lac repressor; lacI; The lac repressor binds to the lac operator to inhibit transcription in E. coli. This inhibition can be relieved by adding lactose or isopropyl-β-D-thiogalactopyranoside (IPTG).
   9674..9695    +  protein_bind   CAP binding site: CAP binding activates transcription in the presence of cAMP. E. coli catabolite activator protein
   9710..9740    +  promoter       lac promoter: promoter for the E. coli lac operon
   9744..9766    +  protein_bind   lac operator (fragment): The lac repressor binds to the lac operator to inhibit transcription in E. coli. This inhibition can be relieved by adding lactose or isopropyl-β-D-thiogalactopyranoside (IPTG). lac repressor encoded by lacI
  10194..10502   -  CDS            parE: PARE_ECOLX - Experimental evidence at protein level: Swiss-Prot protein existence level 1. Toxin component of a type II toxin-antitoxin (TA) system involved in plasmid partition. Acts by inhibiting DNA gyrase, converting supercoiled plasmid DNA into a singly cleaved linear form in an ATP-dependent fashion. To do so it probably interacts with one of the gyrase subunits. Gyrase inhibition is prevented by antitoxin ParD, and is reversed in vitro by incubation with ParD. In cells that have lost the plasmid filamentation and growth inhibition occur; this is suppressed when ParD is supplied in trans
  10502..10750   -  CDS            parD: PARD_ECOLX - Experimental evidence at protein level: Swiss-Prot protein existence level 1. Antitoxin component of a type II toxin-antitoxin (TA) system involved in plasmid partition. Inhibits the anti-DNA gyrase activity of toxin ParE; reverses and restores gyrase catalytic activity in vitro. The parDE operon alone is capable of stabilizing an RK2-derived minireplicon under defined growth conditions in several different Gram- negative bacteria. It does so by the post-segregational killing (PSK) of plasmid-free cells, also referred to as a plasmid addiction system. Binds its own promoter, autor
  10879..11721   +  CDS            parB: PARB4_ECOLX - Protein predicted: Swiss-Prot protein existence level 4. Involved in plasmid partition. From Escherichia coli.
  11685..12341   +  CDS            parA: PARA4_ECOLX - Protein inferred from homology: Swiss-Prot protein existence level 3. Involved in plasmid partition. From Escherichia coli.
>Addgene plasmid #14474 | pRU1161 | depositor full sequence | sequence record 8108 | Author sequence
CCATGGATCCAAGCTTGCTCAATCAATCACCGGATCTAGATATCGATTAATTAAGTCGACATCTAGAGTT
TAAACTTTAATTAAGCCCGGGCTGCAGCCCGGGGGATCCACTAGGTTAACGCATGCGGGCCCGGTACCAG
GCCTAGATAGATAGAGAGAGAGAGAGACTAGTGGAGGAAGAAAAAATGGCCTCCTCCGAGGACGTCATCA
AGGAGTTCATGCGCTTCAAGGTGCGCATGGAGGGCTCCGTGAACGGCCACGAGTTCGAGATCGAGGGCGA
GGGCGAGGGCCGCCCCTACGAGGGCACCCAGACCGCCAAGCTGAAGGTGACCAAGGGCGGCCCCCTGCCC
TTCGCCTGGGACATCCTGTCCCCTCAGTTCCAGTACGGCTCCAAGGCCTACGTGAAGCACCCCGCCGACA
TCCCCGACTACTTGAAGCTGTCCTTCCCCGAGGGCTTCAAGTGGGAGCGCGTGATGAACTTCGAGGACGG
CGGCGTGGTGACCGTGACCCAGGACTCCTCCCTGCAGGACGGCGAGTTCATCTACAAGGTGAAGCTGCGC
GGCACCAACTTCCCCTCCGACGGCCCCGTAATGCAGAAGAAGACCATGGGCTGGGAGGCCTCCACCGAGC
GGATGTACCCCGAGGACGGCGCCCTGAAGGGCGAGATCAAGATGAGGCTGAAGCTGAAGGACGGCGGCCA
CTACGACGCCGAGGTCAAGACCACCTACATGGCCAAGAAGCCCGTGCAGCTGCCCGGCGCCTACAAGACC
GACATCAAGCTGGACATCACCTCCCACAACGAGGACTACACCATCGTGGAACAGTACGAGCGCGCCGAGG
GCCGCCACTCCACCGGCGCCTAAGAGCTCTAGACTGAGGTAATCATGGTCCGTCCTGTAGAAACCCCAAC
CCGTGAAATCAAAAAACTCGACGGCCTGTGGGCATTCAGTCTGGATCGCGAAAACTGTGGAATTGATCAG
CGTTGGTGGGAAAGCGCGTTACAAGAAAGCCGGGCAATTGCTGTGCCAGGCAGTTTTAACGATCAGTTCG
CCGATGCAGATATTCGTAATTATGCGGGCAACGTCTGGTATCAGCGCGAAGTCTTTATACCGAAAGGTTG
GGCAGGCCAGCGTATCGTGCTGCGTTTCGATGCGGTCACTCATTACGGCAAAGTGTGGGTCAATAATCAG
GAAGTGATGGAGCATCAGGGCGGCTATACGCCATTTGAAGCCGATGTCACGCCGTATGTTATTGCCGGGA
AAAGTGTACGTATCACCGTTTGTGTGAACAACGAACTGAACTGGCAGACTATCCCGCCGGGAATGGTGAT
TACCGACGAAAACGGCAAGAAAAAGCAGTCTTACTTCCATGATTTCTTTAACTATGCCGGAATCCATCGC
AGCGTAATGCTCTACACCACGCCGAACACCTGGGTGGACGATATCACCGTGGTGACGCATGTCGCGCAAG
ACTGTAACCACGCGTCTGTTGACTGGCAGGTGGTGGCCAATGGTGATGTCAGCGTTGAACTGCGTGATGC
GGATCAACAGGTGGTTGCAACTGGACAAGGCACTAGCGGGACTTTGCAAGTGGTGAATCCGCACCTCTGG
CAACCGGGTGAAGGTTATCTCTATGAACTGTGCGTCACAGCCAAAAGCCAGACAGAGTGTGATATCTACC
CGCTTCGCGTCGGCATCCGGTCAGTGGCAGTGAAGGGCGAACAGTTCCTGATTAACCACAAACCGTTCTA
CTTTACTGGCTTTGGTCGTCATGAAGATGCGGACTTGCGTGGCAAAGGATTCGATAACGTGCTGATGGTG
CACGACCACGCATTAATGGACTGGATTGGGGCCAACTCCTACCGTACCTCGCATTACCCTTACGCTGAAG
AGATGCTCGACTGGGCAGATGAACATGGCATCGTGGTGATTGATGAAACTGCTGCTGTCGGCTTTAACCT
CTCTTTAGGCATTGGTTTCGAAGCGGGCAACAAGCCGAAAGAACTGTACAGCGAAGAGGCAGTCAACGGG
GAAACTCAGCAAGCGCACTTACAGGCGATTAAAGAGCTGATAGCGCGTGACAAAAACCACCCAAGCGTGG
TGATGTGGAGTATTGCCAACGAACCGGATACCCGTCCGCAAGGTGCACGGGAATATTTCGCGCCACTGGC
GGAAGCAACGCGTAAACTCGACCCGACGCGTCCGATCACCTGCGTCAATGTAATGTTCTGCGACGCTCAC
ACCGATACCATCAGCGATCTCTTTGATGTGCTGTGCCTGAACCGTTATTACGGATGGTATGTCCAAAGCG
GCGATTTGGAAACGGCAGAGAAGGTACTGGAAAAAGAACTTCTGGCCTGGCAGGAGAAACTGCATCAGCC
GATTATCATCACCGAATACGGCGTGGATACGTTAGCCGGGCTGCACTCAATGTACACCGACATGTGGAGT
GAAGAGTATCAGTGTGCATGGCTGGATATGTATCACCGCGTCTTTGATCGCGTCAGCGCCGTCGTCGGTG
AACAGGTATGGAATTTCGCCGATTTTGCGACCTCGCAAGGCATATTGCGCGTTGGCGGTAACAAGAAAGG
GATCTTCACTCGCGACCGCAAACCGAAGTCGGCGGCTTTTCTGCTGCAAAAACGCTGGACTGGCATGAAC
TTCGGTGAAAAACCGCAGCAGGGAGGCAAACAATGACTGCAGGTGGCTGCTGAACCCCCAGCCGGAACTG
ACCCCACAAGGCCCTAGCGTTTGCAATGCACCAGGTCATCATTGACCCAGGCGTGTTCCACCAGGCCGCT
GCCTCGCAACTCTTCGCAGGCTTCGCCGACCTGCTCGCGCCACTTCTTCACGCGGGTGGAATCCGATCCG
CACATGAGGCGGAAGGTTTCCAGCTTGAGCGGGTACGGCTCCCGGTGCGAGCTGAAATAGTCGAACATCC
GTCGGGCCGTCGGCGACAGCTTGCGGTACTTCTCCCATATGAATTTCGTGTAGTGGTCGCCAGCAAACAG
CACGACGATTTCCTCGTCGATCAGGACCTGGCAACGGGACGTTTTCTTGCCACGGTCCAGGACGCGGAAG
CGGTGCAGCAGCGACACCGATTCCAGGTGCCCAACGCGGTCGGACGTGAAGCCCATCGCCGTCGCCTGTA
GGCGCGACAGGCATTCCTCGGCCTTCGTGTAATACCGGCCATTGATCGACCAGCCCAGGTCCTGGCAAAG
CTCGTAGAACGTGAAGGTGATCGGCTCGCCGATAGGGGTGCGCTTCGCGTACTCCAACACCTGCTGCCAC
ACCAGTTCGTCATCGTCGGCCCGCAGCTCGACGCCGGTGTAGGTGATCTTCACGTCCTTGTTGACGTGGA
AAATGACCTTGTTTTGCAGCGCCTCGCGCGGGATTTTCTTGTTGCGCGTGGTGAACAGGGCAGAGCGGGC
CGTGTCGTTTGGCATCGCTCGCATCGTGTCCGGCCACGGCGCAATATCGAACAAGGAAAGCTGCATTTCC
TTGATCTGCTGCTTCGTGTGTTTCAGCAACGCGGCCTGCTTGGCCTCGCTGACCTGTTTTGCCAGGTCCT
CGCCGGCGGTTTTTCGCTTCTTGGTCGTCATAGTTCCTCGCGTGTCGATGGTCATCGACTTCGCCAAACC
TGCCGCCTCCTGTTCGAGACGACGCGAACGCTCCACGGCGGCCGATGGCGCGGGCAGGGCAGGGGGAGCC
AGTTGCACGCTGTCGCGCTCGATCTTGGCCGTAGCTTGCTGGACCATCGAGCCGACGGACTGGAAGGTTT
CGCGGGGCGCACGCATGACGGTGCGGCTTGCGATGGTTTCGGCATCCTCGGCGGAAAACCCCGCGTCGAT
CAGTTCTTGCCTGTATGCCTTCCGGTCAAACGTCCGATTCATTCACCCTCCTTGCGGGATTGCCCCGGAA
TTCCCCGGATCGATCCGTCGATCTTGATCCCCTGCGCCATCAGATCCTTGGCGGCAAGAAAGCCATCCAG
TTTACTTTGCAGGGCTTCCCAACCTTACCAGAGGGCGCCCCAGCTGGCAATTCCGGTTCGCTTGCTGTCC
ATAAAACCGCCCAGTCTAGCTATCGCCATGTAAGCCCACTGCAAGCTACCTGCTTTTTCTTTGCGCTTGC
GTTTTCCCTTGTCCAGATAGCCCAGTAGCTGACATTCATCCGGGGTCAGCACCGTTTTTGCGGACTGGCT
TTCTACGTGTTCCGCTTCCTTTAGCAGCCCTTGCGCCCTGAGTGCTTGCGGCAGCGTGAAGCTGACGGAT
CGATCCGGGGAAATTAATTCACCCCCGAACACGAGCACGGCACCCGCGACCACTATGCCAAGAATGCCCA
AGGTAAAAATTGCCGGCCCCGCCATGAAGTCCGTGAATGCCCCGACGGCCGAAGTGAAGGGCAGGCCGCC
ACCCAGGCCGCCGCCCTCACTGCCCGGCACCTGGTCGCTGAATGTCGATGCCAGCACCTGCGGCACGTCA
ATGCTTCCGGGCGTCGCGCTCGGGCTGATCGCCCATCCCGTTACTGCCCCGATCCCGGCAATGGCAAGGA
CTGCCAGCGCTGCCATTTTTGGGGTGAGGCCGTTCGCGGCCGAGGGGCGCAGCCCCTGGGGGGATGGGAG
GCCCGCGTTAGCGGGCCGGGAGGGTTCGAGAAGGGGGGGCACCCCCCTTCGGCGTGCGCGGTCACGCGCC
AGGGCGCAGCCCTGGTTAAAAACAAGGTTTATAAATATTGGTTTAAAAGCAGGTTAAAAGACAGGTTAGC
GGTGGCCGAAAAACGGGCGGAAACCCTTGCAAATGCTGGATTTTCTGCCTGTGGACAGCCCCTCAAATGT
CAATAGGTGCGCCCCTCATCTGTCATCACTCTGCCCCTCAAGTGTCAAGGATCGCGCCCCTCATCTGTCA
GTAGTCGCGCCCCTCAAGTGTCAATACCGCAGGGCACTTATCCCCAGGCTTGTCCACATCATCTGTGGGA
AACTCGCGTAAAATCAGGCGTTTTCGCCGATTTGCGAGGCTGGCCAGCTCCACGTCGCCGGCCGAAATCG
AGCCTGCCCCTCATCTGTCAACGCCGCGCCGGGTGAGTCGGCCCCTCAAGTGTCAACGTCCGCCCCTCAT
CTGTCAGTGAGGGCCAAGTTTTCCGCGTGGTATCCACAACGCCGGCGGCCGCGGTGTCTCGCACACGGCT
TCGACGGCGTTTCTGGCGCGTTTGCAGGGCCATAGACGGCCGCCAGCCCAGCGGCGAGGGCAACCAGCCC
GGTGAGCGTCGGAAAGGCGCTGGAAGCCCCGTAGCGACGCGGAGAGGGGCGAGACAAGCCAAGGGCGCAG
GCTCGATGCGCAGCACGACATAGCCGGTTCTCGCAAGGACGAGAATTTCCCTGCGGTGCCCCTCAAGTGT
CAATGAAAGTTTCCAACGCGAGCCATTCGCGAGAGCCTTGAGTCCACGCTAGATCCGTCAATTCGATCTA
TCTCATCTGCGCAAGGCAGAACGTGAAGACGGCCGCCCTGGACCTCGCCCGCGAGCGCCAGGCGCACGAG
GCCGGCGCGCGGACCCGCGCCACGGCCCACGAGCGGACGCCGCAGCAGGAGCGCCAGAAGGCCGCCAGAG
AGGCCGAGCGCGGCCGTGAGGCTTGGACGCTAGGGCAGGGCATGAAAAAGCCCGTAGCGGGCTGCTACGG
GCGTCTGACGCGGTGGAAAGGGGGAGGGGATGTTGTCTACATGGCTCTGCTGTAGTGAGTGGGTTGCGCT
CCGGCAGCGGTCCTGATCAATCGTCACCCTTTCTCGGTCCTTCAACGTTCCTGACAACGAGCCTCCTTTT
CGCCAATCCATCGACAATCACCGCGAGTCCCTGCTCGAACGCTGCGTCCGGACCGGCTTCGTCGAAGGCG
TCTATCGCGGCCCGCAACAGCGGCGAGAGCGGAGCCTGTTCAACGGTGCCGCCGCGCTCGCCGGCATCGC
TGTCGCCGGCCTGCTCCTCAAGCACGGCCCCAACAGTGAAGTAGCTGATTGTCATCAGCGCATTGACGGC
GTCCCCGGCCGAAAAACCCGCCTCGCAGAGGAAGCGAAGCTGCGCGTCGGCCGTTTCCATCTGCGGTGCG
CCCGGTCGCGTGCCGGCATGGATGCGCGCGCCATCGCGGTAGGCGAGCAGCGCCTGCCTGAAGCTGCGGG
CATTCCCGATCAGAAATGAGCGCCAGTCGTCGTCGGCTCTCGGCACCGAATGCGTATGATTCTCCGCCAG
CATGGCTTCGGCCAGTGCGTCGAGCAGCGCCCGCTTGTTCCTGAAGTGCCAGTAAAGCGCCGGCTGCTGA
ACCCCCAACCGTTCCGCCAGTTTGCGTGTCGTCAGACCGTCTACGCCGACCTCGTTCAACAGGTCCAGGG
CGGCACGGATCACTGTATTCGGCTGCAACTTTGTCATGCTTGACACTTTATCACTGATAAACATAATATG
TCCACCAACTTATCAGTGATAAAGAATCCGCGCGTTCAATCGGACCAGCGGAGGCTGGTCCGGAGGCCAG
ACGTGAAACCCAACATACCCCTGATCGTAATTCTGAGCACTGTCGCGCTCGACGCTGTCGGCATCGGCCT
GATTATGCCGGTGCTGCCGGGCCTCCTGCGCGATCTGGTTCACTCGAACGACGTCACCGCCCACTATGGC
ATTCTGCTGGCGCTGTATGCGTTGGTGCAATTTGCCTGCGCACCTGTGCTGGGCGCGCTGTCGGATCGTT
TCGGGCGGCGGCCAATCTTGCTCGTCTCGCTGGCCGGCGCCACTGTCGACTACGCCATCATGGCGACAGC
GCCTTTCCTTTGGGTTCTCTATATCGGGCGGATCGTGGCCGGCATCACCGGGGCGACTGGGGCGGTAGCC
GGCGCTTATATTGCCGATATCACTGATGGCGATGAGCGCGCGCGGCACTTCGGCTTCATGAGCGCCTGTT
TCGGGTTCGGGATGGTCGCGGGACCTGTGCTCGGTGGGCTGATGGGCGGTTTCTCCCCCCACGCTCCGTT
CTTCGCCGCGGCAGCCTTGAACGGCCTCAATTTCCTGACGGGCTGTTTCCTTTTGCCGGAGTCGCACAAA
GGCGAACGCCGGCCGTTACGCCGGGAGGCTCTCAACCCGCTCGCTTCGTTCCGGTGGGCCCGGGGCATGA
CCGTCGTCGCCGCCCTGATGGCGGTCTTCTTCATCATGCAACTTGTCGGACAGGTGCCGGCCGCGCTTTG
GGTCATTTTCGGCGAGGATCGCTTTCACTGGGACGCGACCACGATCGGCATTTCGCTTGCCGCATTTGGC
ATTCTGCATTCACTCGCCCAGGCAATGATCACCGGCCCTGTAGCCGCCCGGCTCGGCGAAAGGCGGGCAC
TCATGCTCGGAATGATTGCCGACGGCACAGGCTACATCCTGCTTGCCTTCGCGACACGGGGATGGATGGC
GTTCCCGATCATGGTCCTGCTTGCTTCGGGTGGCATCGGAATGCCGGCGCTGCAAGCAATGTTGTCCAGG
CAGGTGGATGAGGAACGTCAGGGGCAGCTGCAAGGCTCACTGGCGGCGCTCACCAGCCTGACCTCGATCG
TCGGACCCCTCCTCTTCACGGCGATCTATGCGGCTTCTATAACAACGTGGAACGGGTGGGCATGGATTGC
AGGCGCTGCCCTCTACTTGCTCTGCCTGCCGGCGCTGCGTCGCGGGCTTTGGAGCGGCGCAGGGCAACGA
GCCGATCGCTGATCGTGGAAACGATAGGGAATTGACGGATCTATCTCATCTGCGCAAGGCAGAACGTGAA
GACGGCCGCCCTGGACCTCGCCCGCGAGCGCCAGGCGCACGAGGCCGGCGCGCGGACCCGCGCCACGGCC
CACGAGCGGACGCCGCAGCAGGAGCGCCAGAAGGCCGCCAGAGAGGCCGAGCGCGGCCGTGAGGCTTGGA
CGCTAGGGCAGGGCATGAAAAAGCCCGTAGCGGGCTGCTACGGGCGTCTGACGCGGTGGAAAGGGGGAGG
GGATGTTGTCTACATGGCTCTGCTGTAGTGAGTGGGTTGCGCTCCGGCAGCGGTCCTGATCCCCCGCAGA
AAAAAAGGATCTCAAGAAGATCCTTTGATCTTTTCTACGGGGTCTGACGCTCAGTGGAACGAAAACTCAC
GTTAAGGGATTTTGGTCATGAGATTATCAAAAAGGATCTTCACCTAGATCCTTTTAAATTAAAAATGAAG
TTTTAAATCAATCTAAAGTATATATGAGTAAACTTGGTCTGACAGTTACCAATGCTTAATCAGTGAGGCA
CCTATCTCAGCGATCTGTCTATTTCGTTCATCCATAGTTGCCTGACTCCCCGTCGTGTAGATAACTACGA
TACGGGAGGGCTTACCATCTGGCCCCAGTGCTGCACTGATACCGCGAGATCCACGCTCACCGGCTCCAGA
TTTATCAGCAATAAACCAGCCAGCCGGAAGGGCCGAGCGCAGAAGTGGTCCTGCAACTTTATCCGCCTCC
ATCCAGTCTATTAATTGTTGCCGGGAAGCTAGAGTAAGTAGTTCGCCAGTTAATAGTTTGCGCAACGATG
TTGCCATTGCTGCAGGCATCGTGGTGTCACGCTCGTCGTTTGGTATGGCTTCATTCAGCTCCGGTTCCCA
ACGATCAAGGCGGGTTACATGATCCCCCATGTTGTGCAAAAAAGCGGTTAGCTCCTTCGGTCCTCCGATC
GTTGTCAGAAGTAAGTTGGCCGCAGTGTTATCACTCATGGTTATGGCAGCACTGCATAATTCTCTTACTG
TCATGCCATCCGTAAGATGCTTTTCTGTGACTGGTGAGTACTCAACCAAGTCATTCTGAGAATAGTGTAT
GCGGCGACCGAGTTGCTCTTGCCCGGCGTCAACACGGGATAATACCGCACCACATAGCAGAACTTTAAAA
GTGCTCATCATTGGAAAACGTTCTTCGGGGCGAAAACTCTCAAGGATCTTACCGTTGTTGAGATCCAGCT
CGATGTAACCCACGCGTGCACCCAACTTATCTTCAGCATCTTTTACTTTCACCAGCGTTTCTGGGTGAGC
AAAAACAGGAAGGCAAAATGCCGCAAAAAAGGGAATAAGGGCGACACGGAAATGTTGAATACTCATACTC
TTCCTTTTTCAATATTATTGAAGCATTTATCAGGGTTATTGTCTCATGAGCGGATACATATTTGAATGTA
TTTAGAAAAATAAACAAATAGGGGTTCCGCGCACATTTCCCCGAAAAGTGCCACCTGGGTCGATCGACGG
ATCTTTTCCGCTGCATAACCCTGCTTCGGGGTCATTATAGCGATTTTTTCGGTATATCCATCCTTTTTCG
CACGATATACAGGATTTTGCCAAAGGGTTCGTGTAGACTTTCCTTGGTGTATCCAACGGCGTCAGCCGGG
CAGGATAGGTGAAGTAGGCCCACCCGCGAGCGGGTGTTCCTTCTTCACTGTCCCTTATTCGCACCTGGCG
GTGCTCAACGGGAATCCTGCTCTGCGAGGCTGGCCGATAAGCTCTAAGAAACCATTATTATCATGACATT
AACCTATAAAAATAAGCGTATCACGAGGCCCTTTCGTCTTCAAGAATTAATTCCAATACGCAAACCGCCT
CTCCCCGCGCGTTGGCCGATTCATTAATGCAGCTGGCACGACAGGTTTCCCGACTGGAAAGCGGGCAGTG
AGCGCAACGCAATTAATGTGAGTTAGCTCACTCATTAGGCACCCCAGGCTTTACACTTTATGCTTCCGGC
TCGTATGTTGTGTGGAATTGTGAGCGGATAACAATTTCACACAGGAAACAGCTATGACCATGATTACGCC
AAGCTGATCCCCCGATGTGTAGCAGTGGCGGACCATATAGGCAGATCAGAAGGCGCGGTTCTCCTACATG
TTCGCCGGTGAACGCGTTGAGGAAGCCGGGCAGTGCCTCGGCAAAATCCTTGCGTGTAGACAAGACATCT
GCGTAGCAGTTGTCCTCAACAACGATGTCGAAATCCAAATCGGAGTGCTCATCGAGTCCTCCGTGAACGT
AAGAGCCGCCGATCAGAAGAGCGCGGAAGCGAACATCGGAAGCGACCGCATCGCGGATGCGGTTCAAGAA
AGTTGCATGAGCTTGTGGAAGTGTGCTGAGCATAAATGATTCTCCTAGCTGTTCTTTGGGTAAGTACGCC
ATCAGGACGTTGTGAGTGGCGCGATTTTTAGCGGCTGAAATCAGCCCTTGAGCCTGTCGGCAAGTCGCGT
CATGAGGTCCATGCGCTCATGCAGGATCGCCACGACCAACGCGGGTTCGCCCGCACGCGGCAGGCAAAAA
ACGTAGTGGTGTTCGCAGCGGGCCATCCGCAGCGCGGGAAAGAGTTCGCTCATGTCCTTAAACGGGCCTT
CGCCGGCGGCAAGCCTGGCTATGCCCTGTTCCAGCTTAGCGATATAGCGGCGCACCTGCGCCGCGCCCCA
CTCCCGGCGCGTGTAGCGGATGATGCCGCGTAGATCGGCTTCGGCCTCAGCCGTGAGGATGTAGGCCGTC
AAGCGCGATCCCCGCTGAGTTCTTCATCAAGAATTTCGCCGACGCTCTTGGTGGACACCTTGCCGGCAAG
CCCATCGTTGATGCGGTTCCCCAGCATGGTTTTCAGTTCCTGCCATGCCTGATCGGCATCAGCGTCACCG
GGGAACAGACGTTCGAGGGCGTATTGCTTAATGGTCTTGCCCTGCAAGGCGGCCAGGGCTTTCAGGCTCT
GGTGCTGCTGGTCCGTCATGTCGATTGTCAGGCGGCTCATTGGATAACCTCCATAAAATACACGTAACCA
CATTAGCACATATGTGGGCGTGAGGCTACAGCGCGAGGCGCATTAAGGTCGGGAAAATGCGCTAGGCGCA
TTTAAATTGCGTATTGCTGTAATGCGCCATGCCGGCTAGACTAGGCCCAAATGGGTATACCCAATTTGAC
CAAGGGGGACGCGATGAGGGCGGCCAAGCACTACCGACAACTTCTATCCATCGACTTCAACATCGAGGCG
CTGGCCTTCGTGCCTGGACCCGACGGCACACGCGGCCGGCGCATCCACGTCCTGGGGCGCGAGGTCCGCG
ACCGGCCCGGCCTGGTCGAGTACCTTTCGCCGGCGTTCGGCTCGCGGGTGGCGCTGGACGGCTACTGCAA
GGCCAATTTCGATGCAGTGCTGCACCTGGCGTACCCCGATCATCAGCAATGGGGCCACGCATGAAGCGCC
GAAGCTACGCCATGCTGCGCGCCGCTGCCGCGCTGGCCGTCCTGGTCGTTGCCTCGCCGGCATGGGCCGA
GCTGCGCGGCGAGGTCGTGCGCATCATCGACGGCGACACCATCGACGTGCTGGTAGACAAGCAGCCGGTG
CGCGTGCGCCTGGTGGACATTGACGCGCCGGAAAAGCGGCAAGCCTTCGGCGAACGTGCGCGCCAGGCGC
TGGCCGGCATGGTGTTCCGCCGGCACGTCCTGGTCGACGAGAAGGACACCGACCGTTACGGCCGCACGCT
GGGCACCGTGTGGGTCAACATGGAGCTGGCCAGCCGGCCGCCGCAGCCGCGCAACGTCAACGCCGCGATG
GTTCACCAGGGCATGGCGTGGGCCTATCGCTTCCACGGCCGCGCGGCCGACCCTGAAATGCTGCGGCTCG
AACAGGAGGCGCGAGGCAAGCGCGTCGGCCTCTGGTCCGATCCGCACGCCGTCGAGCCGTGGAAATGGCG
ACGCGAGAGCAACAACCGGAGGGACGAAGGTTGAAGGTCGCCCGCATCTACCTGCGCGCCAGTACGGACG
AGCAGAATCTTGAACGCCAGGAGAGCCTTGTAGCGGCCACGCGGGCCGCCGGGTACTACGTCGCCGGCAT
CTACCGCGAGAAGGCGTCCGGCGCACGCGCCGACCGGCCCGAGCTGCTGCGCATGATCGCGGACCTGCAA
CCTGGTGAAGTCGTCGTTGCGGAGAAGATCGACCGCATCAGCCGCTTGCCGTTGGCCGAGGCCGAGCGCC
TGGTTGCGTCGATCCGGGCCAAAGGGGCCAAGCTGGCCGTGCCTGGCGTGGTGGACCTGTCGGAGCTGGC
CGCCGAGGCGAACGGAGTGGCGAAAATCGTTCTGGAATCCGTCCAGGACATGCTTTTGAAGCTCGCCTTG
CAGATGGCCCGCGACGACTACGAGGATCGGCGCGAGCGTCAACGTCAGGGTGTCCAGTTGGCGAAGGCCG
CCGGCCGCTACACCGGCCGCAAACGTGACGCCGGCATGCACGACCGCATCATCACGCTTCGCTCCGGCGG
ATCGAGCATTGCCAAGACGGCCAAGCTGGTCGGATGCAGCCCGAGCCAGGTCAAACGAGTGTGGGCGGCC
TGGAACGCGCAGCAGCAAAAATAAAGCCGGGCAGTGCCCGGCTTTTCTCACCTTTTCGCGTCCCGCAGGG
CCGCTGCGAGCGCCCTACCTAGATCCTCGCTTTCCCCCTCGGTGTAGTCCGGCCAGGGCACGAAGGGCGC
GGATGCGAACCTGTTGAGCAGGTACGCCTTCGGGCAGCGGTAGACCACCGGCGAGTTCGCCTTTTCATCC
CACCGGGCCAGGATCACGTCCGCATCGCAGTGCATGTCCTTCACCTGGTCGCGGAAGAAGCCGAAGGCCA
CCATGCCGCTATGTTCGCCGAGGAACGCCAGTTGCTTCGCGCTGGCGATCGCGCCGACGCCGCCGGCCAA
AACCGACGCCATCACCCAGCCGACGAACCAGAAGCTGGCATGCTTGCGGTTGACCACCGCACGCGCAGCC
GCGACCAGGACAACGGCCAAGCTGCCGACCAGGGCCATGACGACCGTGATCCGGCCGTTGTGGAAAGCGA
TGGGCTTGCCAGCGTCCGCTTGCACGGCGTCGTAAATGCTGGACCCGATGGGCGCGCACATCAGCACGAC
AGGCAGCAGCACCAGGAACATCGTCCGCGTCCATTGCGCGAGTGCCTTGCGGCGTTCGCCGGCGGCAAGC
GCCTCCATCATCGGCGTGAAGCCCAACAGGGCCACCGCAGCCGCCAAGCCGGCAACGATGCCGCAGGCGA
TTACATACATACATCCTCCCTAATGCGCCTTGCGCACGGTTGTAGTCAGAGTCCGGGTA
