>Addgene plasmid #14474 | pRU1161 | addgene partial sequence | sequence record 20353 | DsRed1-C 5'-AGCTGGACATCACCTCCCACAACG-3'
GACCGGCCTGGTGGGCANTCCAGTTCTAGGATCGGCGAAAACTAGTGGAATTCGATCANNCGTTGGTGGG
AAAGCGCGTTACAAGAAAGCCGGGCAATTGCTGTGCCAGGCAGTTTTAACGATCAGTTCGCCGATGCAGA
TATTCAGTAATTATGCGGGCAACGTCTGGTATCAGCGCGAAGTCTTTATACCGAAAGGTTGGGCAGGCCA
GCGTATCGTGCTGCGTTTCGATGCGGTCACTCATTACGGCAAAGTGTGGGTCAATAATCANGAANTGATG
GAGCATCAAGGCGGCTATACGCCATTTGAAGCCGATGTCACGCCGTATGTTATTGCCGGGAAAAGTGTAC
GTATCACCGTTTGTGTGAACAANGAANTGAACTGGCANACTATCCCGCCGGGANTGGTGATTACCGTCGA
AAACGGCAAGAAAAAGCANTCTTACTTCNATGANTTCTTTAACTNTGCCGGAATCCATCGCAGCGTANTG
CTCTANACCACNCCGAACACCTGNGAGGACGATATCNCCGTTGNGNACNCTNGTNGCNCCAAGATTGTAA
CCACNCGGTCTNGTTGACTGNNATNNGGTTGGCCCATGGNGTAGNCAACTNTTTGNCCGCGTTTNGCGTA
NATNCNGCTCGTTTCAANCTGGTANAGGGCCCCANCCGGNATTTTTCANTNGGTGNAATCCGC
